>Addgene plasmid #38792 | MDH2 | depositor partial sequence | sequence record 48849 | MDH2 sequence 1054 bps
ATGCACCATCATCATCATCATTCTTCTGGTGTAGATCTGGGTACCGAGAACCTGTACTTCCAATCCATGT
CGGCCCAGAACAATGCTAAAGTAGCTGTGCTAGGGGCCTCTGGAGGCATCGGGCAGCCACTTTCACTTCT
CCTGAAGAACAGCCCCTTGGTGAGCCGCCTGACCCTCTATGATATCGCGCACACACCCGGAGTGGCCGCA
GATCTGAGCCACATCGAGACCAAAGCCGCTGTGAAAGGCTACCTCGGACCTGAACAGCTGCCTGACTGCC
TGAAAGGTTGTGATGTGGTAGTTATTCCGGCTGGAGTCCCCAGAAAGCCAGGCATGACCCGGGACGACCT
GTTCAACACCAATGCCACGATTGTGGCCACCCTGACCGCTGCCTGTGCCCAGCACTGCCCGGAAGCCATG
ATCTGCGTCATTGCCAATCCGGTTAATTCCACCATCCCCATCACAGCAGAAGTTTTCAAGAAGCATGGAG
TGTACAACCCCAACAAAATCTTCGGCGTGACGACCCTGGACATCGTCAGAGCCAACACCTTTGTTGCAGA
GCTGAAGGGTTTGGATCCAGCTCGAGTCAACGTCCCTGTCATTGGTGGCCATGCTGGGAAGACCATCATC
CCCCTGATCTCTCAGTGCACCCCCAAGGTGGACTTTCCCCAGGACCAGCTGACAGCACTCACTGGGCGGA
TCCAGGAGGCCGGCACGGAGGTGGTCAAGGCTAAAGCCGGAGCAGGCTCTGCCACCCTCTCCATGGCGTA
TGCCGGCGCCCGCTTTGTCTTCTCCCTTGTGGATGCAATGAATGGAAAGGAAGGTGTTGTGGAATGTTCC
TTCGTTAAGTCACAGGAAACGGAATGTACCTACTTCTCCACACCGCTGCTGCTTGGGAAAAAGGGCATCG
AGAAGAACCTGGGCATCGGCAAAGTCTCCTCTTTTGAGGAGAAGATGATCTCGGATGCCATCCCCGAGCT
GAAGGCCTCCATCAAGAAGGGGGAAGATTTCGTGAAGACCCTGAAGTAACAGTAAAGGTGGATACGGATC
CGAA
