>Addgene plasmid #38792 | MDH2 | addgene partial sequence | sequence record 50249 | T7_term
GGGCTTTGTTAGCAGCCGGATCTCAGTGGTGGTGGTGGTGGTGCTCGAGTGCGGCCGCAAGCTTGTCGAC
GGAGCTCGAATTCGGATCCGTATCCACCTTTACTGTTACTTCAGGGTCTTCACGAAATCTTCCCCCTTCT
TGATGGAGGCCTTCAGCTCGGGGATGGCATCCGAGATCATCTTCTCCTCAAAAGAGGAGACTTTGCCGAT
GCCCAGGTTCTTCTCGATGCCCTTTTTCCCAAGCAGCAGCGGTGTGGAGAAGTAGGTACATTCCGTTTCC
TGTGACTTAACGAAGGAACATTCCACAACACCTTCCTTTCCATTCATTGCATCCACAAGGGAGAAGACAA
AGCGGGCGCCGGCATACGCCATGGAGAGGGTGGCAGAGCCTGCTCCGGCTTTAGCCTTGACCACCTCCGT
GCCGGCCTCCTGGATCCGCCCAGTGAGTGCTGTCAGCTGGTCCTGGGGAAAGTCCACCTTGGGGGTGCAC
TGAGAGATCAGGGGGATGATGGTCTTCCCAGCATGGCCACCAATGACAGGGACGTTGACTCGAGCTGGAT
CCAAACCCTTCAGCTCTGCAACAAAGGTGTTGGCTCTGACGATGTCCAGGGTCGTCACGCCGAAGATTTT
GTTGGGGTTGTACACTCCATGCTTCTTGAAAACTTCTGCTGTGATGGGGATGGTGGAATTAACCGGATTG
GCAATGACGCAGATCATGGCTTCCGGGCAGTGCTGGGCACAGGCAGCGGTCAGGGTGGCCACAATCGTGG
CATTGGTGTTGAACAGGTCGTCCCGGGTCATGCCTGGCTTTCTGGGGACTCCAGCCGGAATAACTACCAC
ATCACAACCTTTCAGGCAGTCAGGCAGCTGTTCAGGTCCGAGGTAGCCTTTC
