>Addgene plasmid #38792 | MDH2 | addgene partial sequence | sequence record 52691 | T7 5'-TAATACGACTCACTATAGGG-3'
TCCCTCTGAATATTTTGTTTACTTTAAGAAGGAGATATACATATGCACCATCATCATCATCATTCTTCTG
GTGTAGATCTGGGTACCGAGAACCTGTACTTCCAATCCATGTCGGCCCAGAACAATGCTAAAGTAGCTGT
GCTAGGGGCCTCTGGAGGCATCGGGCAGCCACTTTCACTTCTCCTGAAGAACAGCCCCTTGGTGAGCCGC
CTGACCCTCTATGATATCGCGCACACACCCGGAGTGGCCGCAGATCTGAGCCACATCGAGACCAAAGCCG
CTGTGAAAGGCTACCTCGGACCTGAACAGCTGCCTGACTGCCTGAAAGGTTGTGATGTGGTAGTTATTCC
GGCTGGAGTCCCCAGAAAGCCAGGCATGACCCGGGACGACCTGTTCAACACCAATGCCACGATTGTGGCC
ACCCTGACCGCTGCCTGTGCCCAGCACTGCCCGGAAGCCATGATCTGCGTCATTGCCAATCCGGTTAATT
CCACCATCCCCATCACAGCAGAAGTTTTCAAGAAGCATGGAGTGTACAACCCCAACAAAATCTTCGGCGT
GACGACCCTGGACATCGTCAGAGCCAACACCTTTGTTGCAGAGCTGAAGGGTTTGGATCCAGCTCGAGTC
AACGTCCCTGTCATTGGTGGCCATGCTGGGAAGACCATCATCCCCCTGATCTCTCAGTGCACCCCCAAGG
TGGACTTTCCCCAGGACCAGCTGACAGCACTCACTGGGCGGATCCAGGAGGCCGGCACGGAGGTGGTCAA
GGCTAAAGCCGGAGCAGGCTCTGCCACCCTCTCCATGGCGTATGCCGGCGCCCGCTTTGTCTTCTCCCTT
GTGGATGCAATGAATGGAAAGGAAGGTGTTGTGGAATGTTCCTTCGTTAAGTCACAGGAAACGGAATGTA
CCTACTTCTCCACACCGCTG
