[The description below was written by a language model from this plasmid's Addgene catalogue record.]
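Description:
MDH2 is a bacterial expression plasmid built on the pNIC28-Bsa4 backbone from the SGC, designed to produce recombinant human mitochondrial malate dehydrogenase 2 (the NAD-dependent enzyme encoded by MDH2) in E. coli for structural biology. The plasmid is selected with kanamycin and is recorded as low copy; the record does not list the origin of replication or give a feature map, so the detailed architecture of the backbone cannot be described from the available information.

The insert is a human MDH2 coding fragment of about 1,054 bp, introduced by ligation-independent cloning. The record explicitly cautions that the insert may not represent the full open reading frame, which is typical of constructs whose boundaries were chosen to yield a well-behaved, crystallisable domain; the alternative names link it to a deposited protein structure. The protein carries an N-terminal histidine tag followed by a TEV protease recognition site, an arrangement that allows capture of the fusion by immobilised metal affinity chromatography and subsequent proteolytic removal of the tag to leave a near-native protein. The promoter is not stated outright, but the listed sequencing primers anneal to T7 promoter and T7 terminator regions, which suggests that the insert sits in a T7-driven expression cassette that would require a host supplying T7 RNA polymerase. The construct is intended for overexpression and purification of MDH2 for structure determination, and would also suit related biochemical or enzymatic work.
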