Addgene plasmid #38792: MDH2
Purpose: Bacterial expression for structure determination; may not be full ORF
Depositing lab: Nicola Burgess-Brown. Depositing organization: University of Oxford.
Backbone
  Vector backbone: pNIC28-Bsa4
  Backbone manufacturer: SGC
  Vector type: Bacterial Expression
Growth in bacteria
  Bacterial resistance: Kanamycin, 50 μg/mL
  Growth temperature: 37°C
  Growth strain: Mach1
  Copy number: Low Copy
Gene/Insert
  Gene/Insert name: MDH2 (alt names: malate dehydrogenase 2, NAD (mitochondrial); PDB:2DFD)
  Species: H. sapiens (human)
  Insert size (bp): 1054
  Entrez Gene: MDH2 (a.k.a. DEE51, EIEE51, M-MDH, MDH, MGC:3559, MOR1)
  Tag / fusion protein: His Tev (N terminal on insert)
  Cloning method: Ligation Independent Cloning
  Sequencing primers: 5′ T7; 3′ T7-term
Terms and licenses: Academic/Nonprofit Terms; Industry Terms: Not Available to Industry
How to cite: MDH2 was a gift from Nicola Burgess-Brown (Addgene plasmid # 38792 ; http://n2t.net/addgene:38792 ; RRID:Addgene_38792)
